>Addgene plasmid #212712 | pFastBac1-His6-E3(1)-CUbo-TwinStrep | addgene full sequence | sequence record 426726 | Addgene NGS Result
G
[124 nt withheld, positions 2-125]
C
[91 nt withheld, positions 127-217]
A
[49 nt withheld, positions 219-267]
CCTTTGACGTTGGAGTCCACGTTCTT
[37 nt withheld, positions 294-330]
ACCCTATCTCGGTCTATTCTTTTGATTTATAAGGGATTTTGCCGATTTCGGCCTATTGGTTAAAAAATGA
GCTGATTTAACAAAAATTTAACGCGAATTTTAACAAAATATTAACGCTTACAATTTAGGTGGCACTTTTC
GGGGAAATGTGCGCGGAACCCCTATTTGTTTATTTTTCTAAATACATTCAAATATGTATCCGCTCATGAG
ACAATAACCCTGATAAATGCTTCAATAATATTGAAAAAGGAAGAGTATGAGTATTCAACATTTCCGTGTC
GCCCTTATTCCCTTTTTTGCGGCATTTTGCCTTCCTGTTTTTGCTCACCCAGAAACGCTGGTGAAAGTAA
AAGATGCTGAAGATCAGTTGGGTGCACGAGTGGGTTACATCGAACTGGATCTCAACAGCGGTAAGATCCT
TGAGAGTTTTCGCCCCGAAGAACGTTTTCCAATGATGAGCACTTTTAAAGTTCTGCTATGTGGCGCGGTA
TTATCCCGTATTGACGCCGGGCAAGAGCAACTCGGTCGCCGCATACACTATTCTCAGAATGACTTGGTTG
AGTACTCACCAGTCACAGAAAAGCATCTTACGGATGGCATGACAGTAAGAGAATTATGCAGTGCTGCCAT
AACCATGAGTGATAACACTGCGGCCAACTTACTTCTGACAACGATCGGAGGACCGAAGGAGCTAACCGCT
TTTTTGCACAACATGGGGGATCATGTAACTCGCCTTGATCGTTGGGAACCGGAGCTGAATGAAGCCATAC
CAAACGACGAGCGTGACACCACGATGCCTGTAGCAATGGCAACAACGTTGCGCAAACTATTAACTGGCGA
ACTACTTACTCTAGCTTCCCGGCAACAATTAATAGACTGGATGGAGGCGGATAAAGTTGCAGGACCACTT
CTGCGCTCGGCCCTTCCGGCTGGCTGGTTTATTGCTGATAAATCTGGAGCCGGTGAGCGTGGGTCTCGCG
GTATCATTGCAGCACTGGGGCCAGATGGTAAGCCCTCCCGTATCGTAGTTATCTACACGACGGGGAGTCA
GGCAACTATGGATGAACGAAATAGACAGATCGCTGAGATAGGTGCCTCACTGATTAAGCATTGGTAACTG
TCAGACCAAGTTTACTCATATATACTTTAGATTGATTTAAAACTTCATTTTTAATTTAAAAGGATCTAGG
TGAAGATCCTTTTTGATAATCTCATGACCAAAATCCCTTAACGTGAGTTTTCGTTCCACTGAGCGTCAGA
CCCCGTAGAAAAGATCAAAGGATCTTCTTGAGATCCTTTTTTTCTGCGCGTAATCTGCTGCTTGCAAACA
AAAAAACCACCGCTACCAGCGGTGGTTTGTTTGCCGGATCAAGAGCTACCAACTCTTTTTCCGAAGGTAA
CTGGCTTCAGCAGAGCGCAGATACCAAATACTGTTCTTCTAGTGTAGCCGTAGTTAGGCCACCACTTCAA
GAACTCTGTAGCACCGCCTACATACCTCGCTCTGCTAATCCTGTTACCAGTGGCTGCTGCCAGTGGCGAT
AAGTCGTGTCTTACCGGGTTGGACTCAAGACGATAGTTACCGGATAAGGCGCAGCGGTCGGGCTGAACGG
GGGGTTCGTGCACACAGCCCAGCTTGGAGCGAACGACCTACACCGAACTGAGATACCTACAGCGTGAGCT
ATGAGAAAGCGCCACGCTTCCCGAAGGGAGAAAGGCGGACAGGTATCCGGTAAGCGGCAGGGTCGGAACA
GGAGAGCGCACGAGGGAGCTTCCAGGGGGAAACGCCTGGTATCTTTATAGTCCTGTCGGGTTTCGCCACC
TCTGACTTGAGCGTCGATTTTTGTGATGCTCGTCAGGGGGGCGGAGCCTATGGAAAAACGCCAGCAACGC
GGCCTTTTTACGGTTCCTGGCCTTTTGCTGGCCTTTTGCTCACATGTTCTTTCCTGCGTTATCCCCTGAT
TCTGTGGATAACCGTATTACCGCCTTTGAGTGAGCTGATACCGCTCGCCGCAGCCGAACGACCGAGCGCA
GCGAGTCAGTGAGCGAGGAAGCGGAAGAGCGCCTGATGCGGTATTTTCTCCTTACGCATCTGTGCGGTAT
TTCACACCGCATAGACCAGCCGCGTAACCTGGCAAAATCGGTTACGGTTGAGTAATAAATGGATGCCCTG
CGTAAGCGGGTGTGGGCGGACAATAAAGTCTTAAACTGAACAAAATAGATCTAAACTATGACAATAAAGT
CTTAAACTAGACAGAATAGTTGTAAACTGAAATCAGTCCAGTTATGCTGTGAAAAAGCATACTGGACTTT
TGTTATGGCTAAAGCAAACTCTTCATTTTCTGAAGTGCAAATTGCCCGTCGTATTAAAGAGGGGCGTGGC
CAAGGGCATGGTAAAGACTATATTCGCGGCGTTGTGACAATTTACCGAACAACTCCGCGGCCGGGAAGCC
GATCTCGGCTTGAACGAATTGTTAGGTGGCGGTACTTGGGTCGATATCAAAGTGCATCACTTCTTCCCGT
ATGCCCAACTTTGTATAGAGAGCCACTGCGGGATCGTCACCGTAATCTGCTTGCACGTAGATCACATAAG
CACCAAGCGCGTTGGCCTCATGCTTGAGGAGATTGATGAGCGCGGTGGCAATGCCCTGCCTCCGGTGCTC
GCCGGAGACTGCGAGATCATAGATATAGATCTCACTACGCGGCTGCTCAAACTTGGGCAGAACGTAAGCC
GCGAGAGCGCCAACAACCGCTTCTTGGTCGAAGGCAGCAAGCGCGATGAATGTCTTACTACGGAGCAAGT
TCCCGAGGTAATCGGAGTCCGGCTGATGTTGGGAGTAGGTGGCTACGTCTCCGAACTCACGACCGAAAAG
ATCAAGAGCAGCCCGCATGGATTTGACTTGGTCAGGGCCGAGCCTACATGTGCGAATGATGCCCATACTT
GAGCCACCTAACTTTGTTTTAGGGCGACTGCCCTGCTGCGTAACATCGTTGCTGCTGCGTAACATCGTTG
CTGCTCCATAACATCAAACATCGACCCACGGCGTAACGCGCTTGCTGCTTGGATGCCCGAGGCATAGACT
GTACAAAAAAACAGTCATAACAAGCCATGAAAACCGCCACTGCGCCGTTACCACCGCTGCGTTCGGTCAA
GGTTCTGGACCAGTTGCGTGAGCGCATACGCTACTTGCATTACAGTTTACGAACCGAACAGGCTTATGTC
AACTGGGTTCGTGCCTTCATCCGTTTCCACGGTGTGCGTCACCCGGCAACCTTGGGCAGCAGCGAAGTCG
AGGCATTTCTGTCCTGGCTGGCGAACGAGCGCAAGGTTTCGGTCTCCACGCATCGTCAGGCATTGGCGGC
CTTGCTGTTCTTCTACGGCAAGGTGCTGTGCACGGATCTGCCCTGGCTTCAGGAGATCGGAAGACCTCGG
CCGTCGCGGCGCTTGCCGGTGGTGCTGACCCCGGATGAAGTGGTTCGCATCCTCGGTTTTCTGGAAGGCG
AGCATCGTTTGTTCGCCCAGGACTCTAGCTATAGTTCTAGTGGTTGGCTACGTATACTCCGGAATATTAA
TAGATCATGGAGATAATTAAAATGATAACCATCTCGCAAATAAATAAGTATTTTACTGTTTTCGTAACAG
TTTTGTAATAAAAAAACCTATAAATATTCCGGATTATTCATACCGTCCCACCATCGGGCGCGGATCCCGG
TCCGAAGCGCGCATGGGCAGCAGCCATCATCATCATCATCACAGCAGCGGCCAGATTTTCGTCAAGACTT
TGACCGGTAAAACCATAACATTGGAAGTTGAATCTTCCGATACCATCGACAACGTTAAGTCGCGTATTCA
AGACAAGGAAGGCATTCCACCTGATCAACAAAGATTGATCTTTGCCGGTAGACAGCTCGAGGACGGTAGA
ACGCTGTCTGATTACAACATTCAGCGTGAGTCCACCTTACATCTTGTGCTAAGGCTACGTGGCCTCATGC
AGATTTTCGTCAAGACTTTGACCGGTAAAACCATAACATTGGAAGTTGAATCTTCCGATACCATCGACAA
CGTTAAGTCGCGTATTCAAGACAAGGAAGGCATTCCACCTGATCAACAAAGATTGATCTTTGCCGGTAGA
CAGCTCGAGGACGGTAGAACGCTGTCTGATTACAACATTCAGCGTGAGTCCACCTTACATCTTGTGCTAA
GGCTACGTGGCCTCGCTTCTGGTGCTGGCGGTTCTGAAGGTGGCGGATCTGAAGGTGGCACATCTGGCGC
TACAAGATCTGCTTCTGGTGCTGGTGGATCTGAAGGTGGAGGTTCTGAAGGTGGTACCTCTGGTGCTACC
TGTGCTGTTTGTGGTTGGGCTTTGCCACACAACAGAATGCAAGCTTTGACCTCTTGTGAATGTACCATCT
GTCCAGACTGTTTCAGACAACACTTCACCATCGCTTTGAAGGAAAAGCACATCACCGACATGGTTTGTCC
AGCTTGTGGTAGACCAGACTTGACCGACGACACCCAATTGTTGTCTTACTTCTCTACCTTGGACATCCAA
TTGAGAGAATCTTTGGAACCAGACGCTTACGCTTTGTTCCACAAGAAGTTGACCGAAGGTGTTTTGATGA
GAGACCCAAAGTTCTTGTGGTGTGCTCAATGTTCTTTCGGTTTCATCTACGAAAGAGAACAATTGGAAGC
TACCTGTCCACAATGTCACCAAACCTTCTGTGTTAGATGTAAGAGACAATGGGAAGAACAACACAGAGGT
AGATCATGTGAAGACTTCCAAAACTGGAAGAGAATGAACGACCCAGAATACCAAGCTCAAGGTTTGGCTA
TGTACTTGCAAGAAAACGGTATCGACTGTCCAAAGTGTAAGTTCTCTTACGCTTTGGCTAGAGGTGGTTG
TATGCACTTCCACTGTACCCAATGTAGACACCAATTCTGTTCTGGTTGTTACAACGCTTTCTACGCTAAG
AACAAGTGTCCAGAACCAAACTGTAGAGTTAAGAAGTCTTTGCACGGTCACCACCCAAGAGACTGTTTGT
TCTACTTGAGAGACTGGACCGCTTTGAGATTGCAAAAGTTGTTGCAAGACAACAACGTTATGTTCAACAC
CGAACCACCAGCTGGTGCTAGAGCTGTTCCAGGTGGTGGTTGTAGAGTTATCGAACAAAAGGAAGTTCCA
AACGGTTTGAGAGACGAAGCTTGTGGTAAGGAAACCCCAGCTGGTTACGCTGGTTTGTGTCAAGCTCACT
ACAAGGAATACTTGGTTTCTTTGATCAACGCTCACTCTTTGGACCCAGCTACCTTGTACGAAGTTGAAGA
ATTGGAAACCGCTACCGAAAGATACTTGCACGTTAGACCACAACCATTGGCTGGTGAAGACCCACCAGCT
TACCAAGCTAGATTGTTGCAAAAGTTGACCGAAGAAGTTCCATTGGGTCAATCTATCCCAAGAAGAAGAA
AGGGATCCGCTTCTGGTGCTGGTGGATCTGAAGGTGGAGGTTCTGAAGGTGGTACCTCTGGTGCTAGCGG
TGTTCAAGTTGAAACCATCTCTCCAGGTGACGGTAGAACCTTCCCAAAGAGAGGTCAAACCTGTGTTGTT
CACTACACCGGTATGTTGGAAGACGGTAAGAAGTTCGACTCTTCTAGAGACAGAAACAAGCCATTCAAGT
TCATGTTGGGTAAGCAAGAAGTTATCAGAGGTTGGGAAGAAGGTGTTGCTCAAATGTCTGTTGGTCAAAG
AGCTAAGTTGACCATCTCTCCAGACTACGCTTACGGTGCTACCGGTCACCCAGGTATTATCCCACCACAC
GCTACCTTGGTTTTCGACGTTGAATTGTTGAAGTTGGAAGGGTCGACCGGTATCCCACCAGACCAACAAA
GATTGATCTTCGCTGGTAAGCAATTGGAAGACGGTAGAACCTTGTCTGACTACAACATCCAAAAGGAATC
TACCTTGCACTTGGTTTTGAGATTGAGAGGTGTTTTAATTAATGGTAGTGCATGGAGCCATCCGCAGTTT
GAAAAAGGTGGTGGTAGCGGTGGTGGTTCAGGTGGTAGTGCATGGTCACACCCTCAGTTTGAGAAATAGG
CATGCGGTACCAAGCTTGTCGAGAAGTACTAGAGGATCATAATCAGCCATACCACATTTGTAGAGGTTTT
ACTTGCTTTAAAAAACCTCCCACACCTCCCCCTGAACCTGAAACATAAAATGAATGCAATTGTTGTTGTT
AACTTGTTTATTGCAGCTTATAATGGTTACAAATAAAGCAATAGCATCACAAATTTCACAAATAAAGCAT
TTTTTTCACTGCATTCTAGTTGTGGTTTGTCCAAACTCATCAATGTATCTTATCATGTCTGGATCTGATC
ACTGCTTGAGCCTAGGAGATCCGAACCAGATAAGTGAAATCTAGTTCCAAACTATTTTGTCATTTTTAAT
TTTCGTATTAGCTTACGACGCTACACCCAGTTCCCATCTATTTTGTCACTCTTCCCTAAATAATCCTTAA
AAACTCCATTTCCACCCCTCCCAGTTCCCAACTATTTTGTCCGCCCACAGCGGGGCATTTTTCTTCCTGT
TATGTTTTTAATCAAACATCCTGCCAACTCCATGTGACAAACCGTCATCTTCGGCTACTTTTTCTCTGTC
ACAGAATGAAAATTTTTCTGTCATCTCTTCGTTATTAATGTTTGTAATTGACTGAATATCAACGCTTATT
TGCAGCCTGAATGGCGAATGG
Features (pLannotate 1.2.2; 19 found; start..end, strand, type, name):
      2..456     +  rep_origin     f1 ori (sequence partly withheld): f1 bacteriophage origin of replication; arrow indicates direction of (+) strand synthesis
    482..586     +  promoter       AmpR promoter: bla
    587..1447    +  CDS            AmpR: β-lactamase; bla; confers resistance to ampicillin, carbenicillin, and related antibiotics
   1618..2206    +  rep_origin     ori: high-copy-number ColE1/pMB1/pBR322/pUC origin of replication
   2392..2443    -  misc_feature   bom (fragment): basis of mobility region from pBR322
   2511..2735    -  mobile_element Tn7R: mini-Tn7 element (right end of the Tn7 transposon) Tn7
   2802..3335    -  CDS            GmR: gentamycin acetyltransferase; aacC1; confers resistance to gentamycin
   3524..3552    -  promoter       Pc promoter: intI1 (promoter lies within the coding sequence); class 1 integron promoter
   3530..3877    -  CDS            YPR2_ECOLX (fragment): Protein predicted: Swiss-Prot protein existence level 4. From Escherichia coli.
   3904..3995    +  promoter       polyhedrin promoter: polh from Autographa californica; promoter for the baculovirus polyhedrin gene
   4065..4081    +  CDS            capTEV™ (fragment): composite tag for in vivo biotinylation, TEV protease cleavage, and 6xHis tagging
   4092..4541    +  CDS            UBIQP_XENLA (fragment): Experimental evidence at protein level: Swiss-Prot protein existence level 1. Ubiquitin exists either covalently attached to another protein, or free (unanchored). When covalently bound, it is conjugated to target proteins via an isopeptide bond either as a monomer (monoubiquitin), a polymer linked via different Lys residues of the ubiquitin (polyubiquitin chains) or a linear polymer linked via the initiator Met of the ubiquitin (linear polyubiquitin chains). Polyubiquitin chains, when attached to a target protein, have different functions depending on the Lys residue of the ubiquitin that is
   4671..5792    +  CDS            RNF31 (fragment): RNF31_HUMAN - Also known as ZIBRA From Homo sapiens (Human).
   5859..6179    +  CDS            FKBP1A: FKB1A_HUMAN - Also known as FKBP1, FKBP12. Experimental evidence at protein level: Swiss-Prot protein existence level 1. Keeps in an inactive conformation TGFBR1, the TGF-beta type I serine/threonine kinase receptor, preventing TGF-beta receptor activation in absence of ligand. Recruits SMAD7 to ACVR1B which prevents the association of SMAD2 and SMAD3 with the activin receptor complex, thereby blocking the activin signal. May modulate the RYR1 calcium channel activity. PPIases accelerate the folding of proteins. It catalyzes the cis-trans isomerization of proline imidic peptide bonds in oligop
   6171..6308    +  CDS            UBIQ_LUMTE (fragment): Experimental evidence at protein level: Swiss-Prot protein existence level 1. Ubiquitin exists either covalently attached to another protein, or free (unanchored). When covalently bound, it is conjugated to target proteins via an isopeptide bond either as a monomer (monoubiquitin), a polymer linked via different Lys residues of the ubiquitin (polyubiquitin chains) or a linear polymer linked via the initiator Met of the ubiquitin (linear polyubiquitin chains). Polyubiquitin chains, when attached to a target protein, have different functions depending on the Lys residue of the ubiquitin that is
   6455..6538    +  CDS            large T antigen (fragment): large T antigen from SV40 (simian virus 40)
   6561..6695    +  polyA_signal   SV40 poly(A) signal: SV40 polyadenylation signal
   6724..6889    -  mobile_element Tn7L: mini-Tn7 element (left end of the Tn7 transposon) Tn7
   7052..7068    +  CDS            lacZα (fragment): LacZα fragment of β-galactosidase; lacZ fragment
