[The description below was written by a language model from this plasmid's Addgene catalogue record and pLannotate feature annotations shown in this document.]
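Description:
pFastBac1-His6-E3(1)-CUbo-TwinStrep is a baculovirus donor (transfer) plasmid built on the pFastBac1 backbone for producing a tagged, engineered ubiquitin ligase fusion in insect cells. The catalogue lists the vector type as bacterial expression, but the stated purpose and the parts point to the Bac-to-Bac style workflow. The plasmid is propagated in E. coli through a high-copy ColE1/pUC-type origin with ampicillin resistance (bla), and it also carries an f1 origin. The expression cassette, together with a gentamicin acetyltransferase gene driven by the integron Pc promoter, lies between the Tn7R and Tn7L ends of a mini-Tn7 element. This allows the cassette to be transposed into a bacmid, with gentamicin selection, to generate recombinant baculovirus.

Within the mini-Tn7, the Autographa californica polyhedrin promoter, a very late and strong baculoviral promoter, drives the open reading frame, which is terminated by an SV40 polyadenylation signal. The annotated coding region begins with a short match corresponding to the N-terminal 6xHis tag. This is followed by a ubiquitin-related segment long enough to span more than one ubiquitin unit, a large fragment of human RNF31 (the HOIP catalytic subunit associated with linear, M1-linked ubiquitin chain formation), full-length human FKBP12 (FKBP1A), and a partial ubiquitin sequence that probably corresponds to the "CUbo" C-terminal ubiquitin fragment named in the tag field. The Twin-Strep tag is recorded in the catalogue but not picked up in the feature table. The record lists human and budding yeast as source species but does not say which part is yeast-derived.

The associated publication describes an inducible, linkage-specific polyubiquitylation tool. The FKBP12 domain is consistent with chemically induced dimerisation, although the record does not spell out the mechanism. The two affinity tags suit purification of the recombinant protein.
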