Addgene plasmid #212712: pFastBac1-His6-E3(1)-CUbo-TwinStrep
Purpose: Expression of His6-E3(1)-CUbo-TwinStrep in insect cells
Depositing lab: Helle Ulrich. Depositing organization: Institut fuer Molekulare Biologie (IMB Mainz). Publication: Ubiquiton-An inducible, linkage-specific polyubiquitylation tool. Renz C, Asimaki E, Meister C, Albanese V, Petriukov K, Krapoth NC, Wegmann S, Wollscheid HP, Wong RP, Fulzele A, Chen JX, Leon S, Ulrich HD. Mol Cell. 2024 Jan 18;84(2):386-400.e11. doi: 10.1016/j.molcel.2023.11.016. Epub 2023 Dec 15. PubMed 38103558.
Backbone
  Vector backbone: pFastBac1
  Vector type: Bacterial Expression
  Selectable markers: Gentamicin
Growth in bacteria
  Bacterial resistance: Ampicillin, 100 μg/mL
  Growth temperature: 37°C
  Growth strain: Top10
  Copy number: High Copy
Gene/Insert
  Gene/Insert name: E3(1)
  Species: H. sapiens (human), S. cerevisiae (budding yeast)
  Tag / fusion protein: 6xHis (N terminal on insert); CUbo-TwinStrep (C terminal on insert)
  Cloning method: Restriction Enzyme; 5′ cloning site unknown (unknown if destroyed)
Terms and licenses: Academic/Nonprofit Terms; Industry Terms: Not Available to Industry
Depositor comments: pHU5569
How to cite: pFastBac1-His6-E3(1)-CUbo-TwinStrep was a gift from Helle Ulrich (Addgene plasmid # 212712 ; http://n2t.net/addgene:212712 ; RRID:Addgene_212712)
